>Addgene plasmid #203812 | pBsVchCAST | addgene full sequence | sequence record 403828 | Addgene NGS Result
TTAAGTTATTGGTATGACTGGTTTTAAGCGCAAAAAAAGTTGCTTTTTCGTACCTATTAATGTATCGTTA
GAAAACCGACTGTAAAAAGTACAGTCGGCATTATCTCATATTATAAAAGCCAGTCATTAGGCCTATCTGA
CAATTCCTGAATAGAGTTCATAAACAATCCTGCATGATAACCATCACAAACAGAATGATGTACCTGTAAA
GATAGCGGTAAATATATTGAATTACCTTTATTAATGAATTTTCCTGCTGTAATAATGGGTAGAAGGTAAT
TACTATTATTATTGATATTTAAGTTAAACCCAGTAAATGAAGTCCATGGAATAATAGAAAGAGAAAAAGC
ATTTTCAGGTATAGGTGTTTTGGGAAACAATTTCCCCGAACCATTATATTTCTCTACATCAGAAAGGTAT
AAATCATAAAACTCTTTGAAGTCATTCTTTACAGGAGTCCAAATACCAGAGAATGTTTTAGATACACCAT
CAAAAATTGTATAAAGTGGCTCTAACTTATCCCAATAACCTAACTCTCCGTCGCTATTGTAACCAGTTCT
AAAAGCTGTATTTGAGTTTATCACCCTTGTCACTAAGAAAATAAATGCAGGGTAAAATTTATATCCTTCT
TGTTTTATGTTTCGGTATAAAACACTAATATCAATTTCTGTGGTTATACTAAAAGTCGTTTGTTGGTTCA
AATAATGATTAAATATCTCTTTTCTCTTCCAATTGTCTAAATCAATTTTATTAAAGTTCATTTGATATGC
CTCCTAAATTTTTATCTAAAGTGAATTTAGGAGGCTTACTTGTCTGCTTTCTTCATTAGAATCAATCCTT
TTTTAAAAGTCAATATTACTGTAACATAAATATATATTTTAAAAATATCCCACTTTATCCAATTTTCGTT
TGTTGAACTAATGGGTGCTTTAGTTGAAGAATAAAAGACCACATTAAAAAATGTGGTCTTTTGTGTTTTT
TTAAAGGATTTGAGCGTAGCGAAAAATCCTTTTCTTTCTTATCTTGATAATAAGGGTAACTATTGCCGTC
GTCCATTCCGACAGCATCGCCAGTCACTATGGCGTGCTGCTAGCGCCATTCGCCATTCAGGCTGCGCAAC
TGTTGGGAAGGGCGATCGGTGCGGGCCTCTTCGCTATTACGCCAGCTGGCGAAAGGGGGATGTGCTGCAA
GGCGATTAAGTTGGGTAACGCCAGGGTTTTCCCAGTCACGACGTTGTAAAACGACGGCCAGTGAATTCGA
GCTCAGGCCTTAACTCACATTAATTGCGTTGCGCTCACTGCCCGCTTTCCAGTCGGGAAACCTGTCGTGC
CAGCTGCATTAATGAATCGGCCAACGCGCGGGGAGAGGCGGTTTGCGTATTGGGCGCCAGGGTGGTTTTT
CTTTTCACCAGTGAGACGGGCAACAGCTGATTGCCCTTCACCGCCTGGCCCTGAGAGAGTTGCAGCAAGC
GGTCCACGCTGGTTTGCCCCAGCAGGCGAAAATCCTGTTTGATGGTGGTTAACGGCGGGATATAACATGA
GCTGTCTTCGGTATCGTCGTATCCCACTACCGAGATATCCGCACCAACGCGCAGCCCGGACTCGGTAATG
GCGCGCATTGCGCCCAGCGCCATCTGATCGTTGGCAACCAGCATCGCAGTGGGAACGATGCCCTCATTCA
GCATTTGCATGGTTTGTTGAAAACCGGACATGGCACTCCAGTCGCCTTCCCGTTCCGCTATCGGCTGAAT
TTGATTGCGAGTGAGATATTTATGCCAGCCAGCCAGACGCAGACGCGCCGAGACAGAACTTAATGGGCCC
GCTAACAGCGCGATTTGCTGGTGACCCAATGCGACCAGATGCTCCACGCCCAGTCGCGTACCGTCTTCAT
GGGAGAAAATAATACTGTTGATGGGTGTCTGGTCAGAGACATCAAGAAATAACGCCGGAACATTAGTGCA
GGCAGCTTCCACAGCAATGGCATCCTGGTCATCCAGCGGATAGTTAATGATCAGCCCACTGACGCGTTGC
GCGAGAAGATTGTGCACCGCCGTTTTACAGGCTTCGACGCCGCTTCGTTCTACCATCGACACCACCACGC
TGGCACCCAGTTGATCGGCGCGAGATTTAATCGCCGCGACAATTTGCGACGGCGCGTGCAGGGCCAGACT
GGAGGTGGCAACGCCAATCAGCAACGACTGTTTGCCCGCCAGTTGTTGTGCCACGCGGTTGGGAATGTAA
TTCAGCTCCGCCATCGCCGCTTCCACTTTTTCCCGCGTTTTCGCAGAAACGTGGCTGGCCTGGTTCACCA
CGCGGGAAACGGTCTGATAAGAGACACCGGCATACTCTGCGACATCGTATAACGTTACTGGTTTCATCAA
AATCGTCTCCCTCCGTTTGAATATTTGATTGATCGTAACCAGATGAAGCACTCTTTCCACTATCCCTACA
GTGTTATGGCTTGAACAATCACGAAACAATAATTGGTACGTACGATCTTTCAGCCGACTCAAACATCAAA
TCTTACAAATGTAGTCTTTGAAAGTATTACATATGTAAGATTTAAATGCAACCGTTTTTTCGGAAGGAAA
TGATGACCTCGTTTCCACCGGAATTAGCTTGGTACCAGCTATTGTAACATAATCGGTACGGGGGTGAAAA
AGCTAACGGAAAAGGGAGCGGAAAAGAATGATGTAAGCGTGAAAAATTTTTTATCTTATCACTTGAAATT
GGAAGGGAGATTCTTTATTATAAGAATTGTGGAATTGTGAGCGGATAACAATTCCCAATTAAAGGAGGAA
GGATCATAGGATCCGCGAAGGAAAAAAGCGGCCGCAAGGAGATATACATATGTTTTTGCAAAGACCTAAA
CCTTACAGCGATGAAAGTTTAGAAAGTTTCTTTATCCGAGTGGCTAACAAAAATGGCTACGGTGATGTCC
ATCGCTTCCTAGAAGCCACTAAACGATTCCTTCAAGACATTGACCATAATGGCTATCAAACCTTTCCGAC
TGATATAACTCGGATAAACCCATACTCAGCTAAAAACAGTTCCAGCGCACGAACTGCGTCATTCCTGAAA
CTTGCACAATTGACATTTAATGAACCGCCAGAGCTACTTGGGTTGGCAATTAACAGAACAAACATGAAAT
ACTCGCCGTCAACTAGCGCGGTTGTTAGAGGTGCAGAAGTCTTTCCTCGCAGTTTACTACGGACGCACTC
CATCCCCTGCTGTCCTTTGTGTCTGCGAGAAAATGGCTACGCCTCCTACCTTTGGCACTTTCAGGGGTAC
GAATACTGCCACAGCCATAACGTACCTTTAATTACCACTTGTAGCTGTGGTAAGGAGTTTGACTACCGAG
TATCTGGGTTAAAGGGCATTTGCTGCAAATGCAAGGAGCCTATCACCTTAACCAGCAGGGAGAACGGTCA
TGAGGCAGCGTGTACTGTTTCAAACTGGCTTGCTGGCCATGAATCTAAACCTCTGCCAAATCTTCCTAAA
AGCTACCGATGGGGTTTAGTTCATTGGTGGATGGGTATTAAAGATAGCGAGTTCGATCACTTTTCGTTCG
TTCAATTTTTCTCAAACTGGCCAAGGTCATTCCACTCGATAATCGAAGATGAAGTAGAGTTCAACCTTGA
GCATGCTGTTGTCAGCACGTCTGAATTACGACTAAAAGATCTTCTTGGTCGATTGTTTTTCGGTTCAATT
CGGTTACCTGAGCGGAATCTTCAACACAATATCATCCTTGGTGAGCTTCTCTGCTATTTAGAAAATCGTT
TATGGCAAGACAAGGGATTAATCGCCAACCTCAAAATGAACGCGTTAGAGGCGACTGTAATGTTAAATTG
TAGCCTCGATCAGATTGCATCAATGGTTGAACAACGCATCTTGAAGCCAAATCGAAAAAGCAAGCCCAAC
AGCCCTCTTGATGTTACCGATTATCTATTTCATTTCGGCGATATTTTCTGTCTTTGGTTAGCTGAGTTCC
AAAGCGATGAGTTTAACCGTTCGTTTTATGTGTCGAGGTGGTAAATGCAAACTCTGAAAGAACTAATCGC
ATCCAATCCTGACGACTTAACAACTGAACTTAAGAGAGCATTTCGTCCACTCACACCGCATATTGCAATT
GATGGTAATGAACTTGACGCACTGACGATATTAGTCAATTTAACCGATAAGACTGATGATCAGAAAGACC
TGCTCGATCGAGCCAAATGCAAGCAAAAACTTCGAGATGAAAAATGGTGGGCTAGCTGCATAAATTGCGT
TAATTACAGACAAAGCCATAACCCAAAATTCCCGGATATACGTTCTGAAGGCGTGATTCGAACCCAAGCC
CTGGGTGAATTACCGAGTTTCCTACTCTCGTCCTCAAAAATCCCACCATACCATTGGTCATATAGCCATG
ATTCAAAATACGTCAACAAAAGCGCATTCCTCACCAATGAGTTTTGTTGGGATGGTGAGATCTCATGTTT
GGGTGAGCTTCTTAAAGATGCAGATCACCCACTTTGGAATACTTTGAAAAAGTTAGGTTGTTCTCAAAAA
ACTTGCAAAGCAATGGCAAAACAACTAGCTGATATTACTCTCACGACTATCAATGTCACACTCGCACCAA
ATTACCTGACTCAAATATCTCTCCCCGATAGTGATACATCCTACATTTCACTCTCTCCTGTTGCATCGCT
ATCGATGCAAAGCCACTTTCATCAGAGGCTCCAAGATGAAAATCGGCATAGCGCGATAACGCGGTTTAGC
CGAACTACCAACATGGGGGTCACTGCGATGACATGTGGCGGCGCATTTAGAATGTTAAAGTCTGGCGCTA
AGTTTTCCAGCCCCCCTCATCACCGATTAAACAGTAAACGAAGTTGGTTGACGTCAGAGCATGTTCAGTC
ATTAAAACAGTACCAGCGCCTCAACAAAAGCCTCATACCTGAAAACTCTCGGATTGCACTCCGTAGAAAA
TACAAAATCGAGCTTCAAAATATGGTCAGATCTTGGTTTGCAATGCAAGACCATACCCTTGATTCGAACA
TACTTATCCAACATTTGAATCATGACCTATCTTACTTAGGAGCCACAAAACGTTTTGCATACGATCCAGC
GATGACCAAGCTCTTTACTGAGCTTTTGAAACGAGAGTTATCAAATTCAATCAATAATGGTGAGCAACAC
ACTAATGGATCGTTTTTAGTCCTACCGAATATCAGGGTTTGTGGCGCAACAGCTTTAAGCTCCCCGGTAA
CGGTGGGGATTCCATCACTTACAGCTTTCTTTGGCTTCGTTCACGCATTTGAACGGAATATAAATCGCAC
CACCTCATCGTTTCGTGTTGAATCCTTTGCGATATGCGTCCATCAACTACATGTCGAGAAGCGAGGTTTG
ACAGCAGAGTTTGTGGAAAAAGGCGACGGGACTATATCCGCTCCCGCGACCCGGGATGACTGGCAGTGTG
ATGTCGTATTTAGCCTTATTTTGAACACCAACTTTGCTCAACATATTGACCAAGATACGTTAGTTACATC
ACTACCAAAGCGATTGGCTCGGGGTTCAGCAAAAATTGCGATTGATGACTTTAAACATATCAACTCATTC
TCGACATTAGAAACAGCGATCGAATCTCTGCCAATAGAAGCTGGTAGGTGGTTATCACTTTACGCACAGT
CAAACAATAATCTAAGTGATCTATTAGCAGCCATGACAGAGGACCATCAGCTCATGGCAAGCTGCGTCGG
TTACCACTTGTTAGAAGAGCCCAAAGATAAACCAAACTCCCTCAGAGGTTACAAACACGCTATCGCCGAG
TGCATCATTGGACTCATTAACTCAATCACCTTTAGCTCAGAGACTGATCCCAACACAATCTTTTGGTCGC
TAAAGAACTATCAAAACTACCTAGTGGTACAGCCAAGGAGTATCAACGATGAAACTACCGACAAATCTAG
CCTATGAGCGCTCTATCGACCCATCAGATGTCTGTTTTTTTGTCGTCTGGCCCGATGATAGAAAAACACC
TTTAACCTACAATTCTCGTACTCTGCTCGGGCAAATGGAAGCGGCATCATTAGCCTATGATGTCTCAGGT
CAACCAATAAAAAGTGCCACCGCTGAGGCGTTAGCTCAAGGGAACCCTCATCAAGTTGATTTCTGCCACG
TTCCATACGGTGCGAGTCATATTGAATGCAGTTTCTCCGTCTCGTTTTCTTCTGAACTACGTCAACCATA
TAAGTGTAACTCAAGCAAAGTTAAACAAACGCTAGTGCAATTAGTCGAGCTCTACGAAACGAAAATCGGC
TGGACTGAGCTAGCAACCCGATATTTGATGAACATTTGCAACGGTAAATGGCTGTGGAAAAATACCCGTA
AAGCCTATTGCTGGAACATTGTACTTACACCTTGGCCTTGGAACGGGGAAAAGGTTGGATTTGAAGATAT
TCGTACTAACTACACCTCACGGCAAGACTTTAAAAATAATAAAAATTGGTCTGCTATAGTTGAAATGATC
AAAACCGCATTTTCTAGTACTGATGGGCTGGCGATATTTGAAGTCAGGGCCACCTTGCACTTGCCAACGA
ATGCTATGGTGCGGCCAAGCCAAGTTTTCACAGAAAAAGAAAGTGGCAGTAAAAGTAAATCTAAAACTCA
AAACAGTCGAGTTTTTCAGAGTACAACTATTGATGGTGAACGATCGCCAATACTAGGGGCCTTTAAAACG
GGAGCAGCTATTGCAACCATTGACGACTGGTATCCTGAAGCCACTGAGCCACTAAGGGTCGGACGGTTTG
GGGTTCATCGCGAAGATGTCACTTGCTACCGTCATCCGTCTACCGGAAAAGATTTTTTCTCGATATTACA
ACAAGCAGAGCACTATATTGAAGTGTTGAGCGCCAACAAAACTCCCGCTCAAGAAACTATCAACGACATG
CACTTTTTAATGGCTAACCTGATTAAGGGTGGGATGTTCCAGCATAAAGGAGACTGACTGTGAAATGGTA
TTATAAGACAATCACCTTTCTGCCAGAGTTGTGCAACAACGAGTCACTGGCTGCAAAGTGTCTCCGCGTT
CTGCATGGATTTAACTATCAGTATGAGACACGAAATATCGGCGTTTCATTTCCGCTTTGGTGTGATGCAA
CGGTTGGAAAAAAGATTTCATTTGTCAGCAAGAACAAGATAGAACTCGACTTACTACTTAAACAACACTA
TTTCGTCCAAATGGAACAACTTCAATACTTTCATATATCCAACACTGTTCTCGTCCCAGAAGATTGTACA
TACGTTTCCTTTAGACGCTGTCAATCTATAGATAAGCTCACAGCAGCAGGGCTGGCAAGGAAAATCAGAC
GCCTGGAGAAACGTGCTCTATCTAGAGGCGAGCAATTTGACCCATCATCTTTTGCTCAAAAAGAGCATAC
TGCAATAGCGCACTACCACTCACTTGGGGAGTCCAGCAAACAGACGAACCGCAACTTTCGACTCAATATC
AGGATGCTCTCGGAGCAACCCCGTGAGGGGAACTCGATTTTTAGTAGCTATGGCTTATCAAATTCAGAAA
ACTCGTTTCAGCCTGTACCCTTAATCTGATCTAGAAAAGGAGGAAGGATCATACCATGGCGACAAGTTTA
CCTACGCCCTCAGCAATTACGACTTCGGCGTTAGAGTATGCATTCCATACTCCCGCTCGCAATCTAACGA
AATCTCGCGGAAAAAACATTCATCGTTATGTCAGTGTAAAGATGAGTAAGAGGATTACGGTAGAATCTAC
TCTAGAGTGTGATGCCTGCTATCACTTTGATTTTGAGCCAAGTATTGTTCGCTTTTGCGCTCAACCGATT
CGATTTTTATATTATCTCAATGGTCAGTCTCACTCCTATGTTCCTGACTTTCTAGTTCAATTTGATACCA
ACGAGTTTGTTCTATATGAAGTAAAGTCAGCTTATGCTAAGAACAAACCTGATTTTGATGTTGAATGGGA
GGCGAAAGTAAAAGCAGCAACTGAACTAGGGCTAGAATTGGAGCTTGTTGAAGAGAGTGATATTAGGGAT
ACGGTTGTATTAAATAATCTTAAGCGCATGCATCGTTATGCTTCGAAAGATGAGCTGAATAACGTACATA
ACTCTCTCTTAAAAATAATAAAGTACAATGGCGCCCAATCTGCAAGATGCTTGGGAGAACAGTTGGGTTT
AAAAGGCCGAACTGTTTTACCAATTTTGTGCGATTTGCTGTCAAGGTGTTTACTCGATACACGTTTGGAT
AAGCCTCTATCTCTTGAATCTCGATTTGAGTTGGCCAGTTATGGCTAAGAAAGGGTTCTCAAGTTTCCAT
AGAAAAGCAGTCTCTTCCCAAGATACGCTTGAATCGATAGAGCTTGTCTCTAGCGCTAATTGTCTAGAAA
GTGTTACGTATCAAGATATATCAGCATTTCCCGAAACAATTGCGGTAGAGATTAATTTCCGATTAAGCAT
TCTTCGCTTTTTAGCGCGAAAGTGCGAAACCATTGTGGCCAAATCAATTGAACCACATCGTGTAGAGCTA
CAGCAAAACTATAGTAGAAAAATACCCAGTGCAATAACGATATATCGATGGTGGCTTGCTTTTCGAAAAT
CAGACTACAACCCCATTAGCTTAGCACCTAATATCAAGGATAGAGGTAATAGAGAGACAAAAGTGTCAAC
AGTTGTTGATTCTATTATGGAACAGGCAGTTGAAAGAGTTATATCTGGACGAAAAGTCAATGTTAGCTCT
GCATATAAACGTGTTCGACGAAAAGTTCGTCAATACAATCTAACTCATGGAACGAAATACACGTATCCTA
AGTACGAATCTGTAAGAAAGCGAGTAAAAAAGAAAACCCCATTTGAGTTATTAGCCGCAGGGAAAGGGGA
GAGAGTAGCTAAGAGAGAGTTTCGCCGAATGGGAAAAAAGATCCTCACGTCTAGCGTGCTAGAGAGGGTT
GAAATAGATCACACTGTCGTTGACCTTTTTGCAGTACACGAAGAGTATCGAATCCCATTGGGCCGACCTT
GGCTTACTCAATTGGTTGATTGTTACAGTAAAGCTGTAATCGGTTTTTATTTAGGTTTCGAGCCTCCTAG
CTATGTGTCGGTTTCCCTTGCACTTAAGAATGCAATACAACGCAAAGATGACTTAATCTCCTCGTATGAA
TCGATCGAGAATGAATGGCTATGTTATGGCATCCCAGACCTACTCGTAACTGATAATGGTAAAGAGTTTT
TGTCGAAAGCATTTGATCAAGCATGTGAATCACTATTGATCAATGTGCATCAAAATAAAGTTGAGACGCC
CGACAACAAACCTCATGTTGAACGTAACTACGGGACTATTAATACTTCTCTGTTAGACGATTTACCTGGG
AAATCCTTCAGCCAGTACCTTCAAAGAGAAGGGTACGACTCTGTGGGAGAAGCTACCCTTACACTCAATG
AGATTAGAGAAATTTACTTAATTTGGTTGGTGGATATTTATCATAAAAAACCCAATCAGAGAGGCACTAA
TTGTCCTAATGTTGCGTGGAAAAAGGGTTGTCAAGAATGGGAACCAGAGGAGTTCTCTGGTTCTAAAGAC
GAATTAGACTTTAAATTTGCTATTGTTGATTACAAACAACTTACTAAAGTAGGGATAACTGTCTACAAAG
AACTGAGTTATAGCAATGACCGTTTAGCTGAATATAGAGGGAAGAAAGGAAACCATAAAGTTCAGTTCAA
GTATAACCCTGAGTGTATGGCAGTTATTTGGGTGTTGGATGAGGATATGAATGAGTACTTTACAGTTAAT
GCGATTGACTACGAATATGCAAGTAGAGTATCACTTTGGCAACATAAATATAACATGAAATATCAAGCAG
AACTAAATTCAGCAGAATATGATGAGGACAAGGAAATTGATGCAGAAATAAAAATTGAAGAAATCGCAGA
TCGTTCAATTGTTAAGACTAACAAAATCAGAGCTCGGAGGCGTGGCGCTAGGCATCAAGAGAATAGCGCA
AGGGCTAAGTCAATCAGTAATGCGAACCCGGCCTCGATACAAAAACATGAAGATGAAATCGTTAGTGCAG
ATAATGACGATTGGGATATTGATTATGTCTGAGAAATCGTCAAATGAGTGAAACGCGTGAGGCTCGTATA
TCAAGAGCTAAAAGGGCATTTGTATCCACACCGAGCGTTAGGAAAATCTTGAGTTACATGGATAGATGTA
GAGATCTATCAGACCTAGAGTCTGAGCCTACATGCATGATGGTCTATGGTGCTTCGGGTGTAGGTAAAAC
GACCGTCATCAAGAAATACTTAAATCAAAACAGAAGAGAGTCCGAAGCCGGGGGCGATATAATACCGGTT
TTGCATATTGAGTTGCCAGACAATGCGAAGCCAGTAGATGCAGCAAGGGAATTGCTGGTTGAAATGGGTG
ACCCGCTAGCACTTTATGAAACTGACTTAGCTAGATTGACGAAAAGACTGACTGAATTAATCCCTGCGGT
CGGCGTGAAGCTGATTATTATCGATGAGTTCCAACATTTGGTGGAAGAAAGGTCAAATCGGGTTCTTACC
CAAGTAGGTAATTGGCTAAAAATGATACTTAACAAAACGAAATGTCCAATTGTTATATTTGGTATGCCAT
ACTCAAAAGTTGTACTGCAAGCAAACTCGCAACTTCACGGGCGATTTTCCATTCAGGTTGAACTGCGCCC
CTTTAGCTACCAGGGAGGTAGAGGTGTATTTAAAACTTTTTTGGAATACCTTGATAAAGCCCTACCTTTT
GAAAAACAGGCTGGCTTAGCCAACGAAAGTTTGCAGAAAAAATTGTATGCATTCTCTCAGGGAAACATGC
GTTCGTTGAGAAACCTTATTTATCAAGCATCTATCGAAGCAATTGATAATCAGCATGAGACGATAACCGA
AGAAGATTTCGTTTTTGCATCGAAGTTGACATCGGGCGATAAACCCAACTCATGGAAAAATCCTTTTGAG
GAGGGTGTTGAGGTAACAGAAGATATGTTACGACCGCCACCAAAAGATATTGGTTGGGAGGACTATTTGA
GACATTCAACCCCGAGAGTGAGTAAACCAGGTAGAAATAAAAACTTTTTCGAATAACCTAGGTGCAACTG
AAAAGTTTATACCTTACCTGGAACAAATGGTTGAAACATACGAGGCTAATATCGGCTTATTAGGAATAGT
CCCTGTACTAATAAAATCAGGTGGATCAGTTGATCAGTATATTTTGGACGAAGCTCGGAAAGAATTTGGA
GATGACTTGCTTAATTCCACAATTAAATTAAGGGAAAGAATAAAGCGATTTGATGTTCAAGGAATCACGG
AAGAAGATACTCATGATAAAGAAGCTCTAAAACTATTCAATAACCTTACAATGGAATTGATCGAAAGGGT
GGAAGGTTAATGGTACGAAAATTAGGGGATCTACCTAGAAAGCCACAAGGCGATAGGTCAAGCTTAAAGA
ACCCTTACATGGATCTTACAGATTCTGAAAGTAAAGAAACAACAGAGGTTAAACAAACAGAACCAAAAAG
AAAAAAAGCATTGTTGAAAACAATGAAAGTTGATGTTTCAATCCATAATAAGATTAAATCGCTGCACGAA
ATTCTGGCAGCATCCGAAGGGAATTCATATTACTTAGAGGATACTATTGAGAGAGCTATTGATAAGATGG
TTGAGACATTACCTGAGAGCCAAAAAACTTTTTATGAATATGAATTAAAAAAAAGAACCAACAAAGGCTG
AGACAGACTCCAAACGAGTCTGTTTTTTTAAAAAAAATATTAGGAGCATTGAATATATATTAGAGAATTA
AGAAAGACATGGGAATAAAAATATTTTAAATCCAGTAAAAATATGATAAGATTATTTCAGAATATGAAGA
ACTCTGTTTGTTTTTGATGAAAAAACAAACAAAAAAAATCCACCTAACGGAATCTCAATTTAACTAACAG
CGGCCAAACTGAGAAGTTAAATTTGAGAAGGGGAAAAGGCGGATTTATACTTGTATTTAACTATCTCCAT
TTTAACATTTTATTAAACCCCATACAAGTGAAAATCCTCTTTTACACTGTTCCTTTAGGTGATCGCGGAG
GGACATTATGAGTGAAGTAAACCTAAAAGGAAATACAGATGAATTAGTGTATTATCGACAGCAAACCACT
GGAAATAAAATCGCCAGGAAGAGAATCAAAAAAGGGAAAGAAGAAGTTTATTATGTTGCTGAAACGGAAG
AGAAGATATGGACAGAAGAGCAAATAAAAAACTTTTCTTTAGACAAATTTGGTACGCATATACCTTACAT
AGAAGGTCATTATACAATCTTAAATAATTACTTCTTTGATTTTTGGGGCTATTTTTTAGGTGCTGAAGGA
ATTGCGCTCTATGCTCACCTAACTCGTTATGCATACGGCAGCAAAGACTTTTGCTTTCCTAGTCTACAAA
CAATCGCTAAAAAAATGGACAAGACTCCTGTTACAGTTAGAGGCTACTTGAAACTGCTTGAAAGGTACGG
TTTTATTTGGAAGGTAAACGTCCGTAATAAAACCAAGGATAACACAGAGGAATCCCCGATTTTTAAGATT
AGACGTAAGGTTCCTTTGCTTTCAGAAGAACTTTTAAATGGAAACCCTAATATTGAAATTCCAGATGACG
AGGAAGCACATGTAAAGAAGGCTTTAAAAAAGGAAAAAGAGGGTCTTCCAAAGGTTTTGAAAAAAGAGCA
CGATGAATTTGTTAAAAAAATGATGGATGAGTCAGAAACAATTAATATTCCAGAGGCCTTACAATATGAC
ACAATGTATGAAGATATACTCAGTAAAGGAGAAATTCGAAAAGAAATCAAAAAACAAATACCTAATCCTA
CAACATCTTTTGAGAGTATATCAATGACAACTGAAGAGGAAAAAGTCGACAGTACTTTAAAAAGCGAAAT
GCAAAATCGTGTCTCTAAGCCTTCTTTTGATACCTGGTTTAAAAACACTAAGATCAAAATTGAAAATAAA
AATTGTTTATTACTTGTACCGAGTGAATTTGCATTTGAATGGATTAAGAAAAGATATTTAGAAACAATTA
AAACAGTCCTTGAAGAAGCTGGATATGTTTTCGAAAAAATCGAACTAAGAAAAGTGCAATAAACTGCTGA
AGTATTTCAGCAGTTTTTTTTATTTAGAAATAGTGAAAAAAATATAATCAGGGAGGTATCAATATTTAAT
GAGTACTGATTTAAATTTATTTAGACTGGAATTAATAATTAACACGTAGACTAATTAAAATTTAATGAGG
GATAAAGAGGATACAAAAATATTAATTTCAATCCCTATTAAATTTTAACAAGGGGGGGATTAAAATTTAA
TTAGAGGTTTATCCACAAGAAAAGACCCTAATAAAATTTTTACTAGGGTTATAACACTGATTAATTTCTT
AATGGGGGAGGGATTAAAATTTAATGACAAAGAAAACAATCTTTTAAGAAAAGCTTTTAAAAGATAATAA
TAAAAAGAGCTTTGCGATTAAGCAAAACTCTTTACTTTTTCATTGACATTATCAAATTCATCGATTTCAA
ATTGTTGTTGTATCATAAAGTTAATTCTGTTTTGCACAACCTTTTCAGGAATATAAAACACATCTGAGGC
TTGTTTTATAAACTCAGGGTCGCTAAAGTCAATGTAACGTAGCATATGATATGGTATAGCTTCCACCCAA
GTTAGCCTTTCTGCTTCTTCTGAATGTTTTTCATATACTTCCATGGGTATCTCTAAATGATTTTCCTCAT
GTAGCAAGGTATGAGCAAAAAGTTTATGGAATTGATAGTTCCTCTCTTTTTCTTCAACTTTTTTATCTAA
AACAAACACTTTAACATCTGAGTCAATGTAAGCATAAGATGTTTTTCCAGTCATAATTTCAATCCCAAAT
CTTTTAGACAGAAATTCTGGACGTAAATCTTTTGGTGAAAGAATTTTTTTATGTAGCAATATATCCGATA
CAGCACCTTCTAAAAGCGTTGGTGAATAGGGCATTTTACCTATCTCCTCTCATTTTGTGGAATAAAAATA
GTCATATTCGTCCATCTACCTATCCTATTATCGAACAGTTGAACTTTTTAATCAAGGATCAGTCCTTTTT
TTCATTATTCTTAAACTGTGCTCTTAACTTTAACAACTCGATTTGTTTTTCCAGATCTCGAGGGTAACTA
GCCTCGCCGATCCCGCAAGAGGCCCGGCAGTCAGGTGGCACTTTTCGGGGAAATGTGCGCGGAACCCCTA
TTTGTTTATTTTTCTAAATACATTCAAATATGTATCCGCTCATGAGACAATAACCCTGATAAATGCTTCA
ATAATATTGAAAAAGGAAGAGTATGAGTATTCAACATTTCCGTGTCGCCCTTATTCCCTTTTTTGCGGCA
TTTTGCCTTCCTGTTTTTGCTCACCCAGAAACGCTGGTGAAAGTAAAAGATGCTGAAGATCAGTTGGGTG
CACGAGTGGGTTACATCGAACTGGATCTCAACAGCGGTAAGATCCTTGAGAGTTTTCGCCCCGAAGAACG
TTTTCCAATGATGAGCACTTTTAAAGTTCTGCTATGTGGCGCGGTATTATCCCGTATTGACGCCGGGCAA
GAGCAACTCGGTCGCCGCATACACTATTCTCAGAATGACTTGGTTGAGTACTCACCAGTCACAGAAAAGC
ATCTTACGGATGGCATGACAGTAAGAGAATTATGCAGTGCTGCCATAACCATGAGTGATAACACTGCGGC
CAACTTACTTCTGACAACGATCGGAGGACCGAAGGAGCTAACCGCTTTTTTGCACAACATGGGGGATCAT
GTAACTCGCCTTGATCGTTGGGAACCGGAGCTGAATGAAGCCATACCAAACGACGAGCGTGACACCACGA
TGCCTGTAGCAATGGCAACAACGTTGCGCAAACTATTAACTGGCGAACTACTTACTCTAGCTTCCCGGCA
ACAATTAATAGACTGGATGGAGGCGGATAAAGTTGCAGGACCACTTCTGCGCTCGGCCCTTCCGGCTGGC
TGGTTTATTGCTGATAAATCTGGAGCCGGTGAGCGTGGGTCTCGCGGTATCATTGCAGCACTGGGGCCAG
ATGGTAAGCCCTCCCGTATCGTAGTTATCTACACGACGGGGAGTCAGGCAACTATGGATGAACGAAATAG
ACAGATCGCTGAGATAGGTGCCTCACTGATTAAGCATTGGTAACTGTCAGACCAAGTTTACTCATATATA
CTTTAGATTGATTTAAAACTTCATTTTTAATTTAAAAGGATCTAGGTGAAGATCCTTTTTGATAATCTCA
TGACCAAAATCCCTTAACGTGAGTTTTCGTTCCACTGAGCGTCAGACCCCGTAGAAAAGATCAAAGGATC
TTCTTGAGATCCTTTTTTTCTGCGCGTAATCTGCTGCTTGCAAACAAAAAAACCACCGCTACCAGCGGTG
GTTTGTTTGCCGGATCAAGAGCTACCAACTCTTTTTCCGAAGGTAACTGGCTTCAGCAGAGCGCAGATAC
CAAATACTGTTCTTCTAGTGTAGCCGTAGTTAGGCCACCACTTCAAGAACTCTGTAGCACCGCCTACATA
CCTCGCTCTGCTAATCCTGTTACCAGTGGCTGCTGCCAGTGGCGATAAGTCGTGTCTTACCGGGTTGGAC
TCAAGACGATAGTTACCGGATAAGGCGCAGCGGTCGGGCTGAACGGGGGGTTCGTGCACACAGCCCAGCT
TGGAGCGAACGACCTACACCGAACTGAGATACCTACAGCGTGAGCTATGAGAAAGCGCCACGCTTCCCGA
AGGGAGAAAGGCGGACAGGTATCCGGTAAGCGGCAGGGTCGGAACAGGAGAGCGCACGAGGGAGCTTCCA
GGGGGAAACGCCTGGTATCTTTATAGTCCTGTCGGGTTTCGCCACCTCTGACTTGAGCGTCGATTTTTGT
GATGCTCGTCAGGGGGGCGGAGCCTATGGAAAAACGCCAGCAACGCGGCCTTTTTACGGTTCCTGGCCTT
TTGCTGGCCTTTTGCTCACATGTTCTTTCCTGCGTTATCCCCTGATTCTGTGGATAACCGTATTACCGCC
TTTGAGTGAGCTGATACCGCTCGCCGCAGCCGAACGACCGAGCGCAGCGAGTCAGTGAGCGAGGAAGCGG
AAGAGCGCCCAATACGCATGC
Features (pLannotate 1.2.2; 11 found; start..end, strand, type, name):
      2..88      -  CDS            cop (fragment): COP1_STAAU - Protein predicted: Swiss-Prot protein existence level 4. Putative control of replication message. From Staphylococcus aureus.
    114..761     -  CDS            cat: CAT1_STAAU - Experimental evidence at transcript level: Swiss-Prot protein existence level 2. This enzyme is an effector of chloramphenicol resistance in bacteria. From Staphylococcus aureus.
    946..1047    -  CDS            cop (fragment): COP1_STAAU - Protein predicted: Swiss-Prot protein existence level 4. Putative control of replication message. From Staphylococcus aureus.
   1049..1096    +  CDS            TcR (fragment): tetracycline efflux protein; tet; confers resistance to tetracycline
   1099..1256    -  CDS            lacZα (fragment): LacZα fragment of β-galactosidase; lacZ fragment
   1295..2376    -  CDS            lacI (fragment): lac repressor; lacI; The lac repressor binds to the lac operator to inhibit transcription in E. coli. This inhibition can be relieved by adding lactose or isopropyl-β-D-thiogalactopyranoside (IPTG).
   2761..2785    +  protein_bind   lac operator: The lac repressor binds to the lac operator to inhibit transcription in E. coli. This inhibition can be relieved by adding lactose or isopropyl-β-D-thiogalactopyranoside (IPTG). lac repressor encoded by lacI
  12937..13089   +  CDS            dnaA (fragment): DNAA_BACHD - Protein inferred from homology: Swiss-Prot protein existence level 3. Plays an important role in the initiation and regulation of chromosomal replication. Binds to the origin of replication; it binds specifically double-stranded DNA at a 9 bp consensus (dnaA box): 5'- TTATC[CA]A[CA]A-3'. DnaA binds to ATP and to acidic phospholipids (By similarity). From Bacillus halodurans (strain ATCC BAA-125 / DSM 18197 / FERM 7344 / JCM 9153 / C-125).
  14268..14372   +  promoter       AmpR promoter: bla
  14373..15233   +  CDS            AmpR: β-lactamase; bla; confers resistance to ampicillin, carbenicillin, and related antibiotics
  15404..15992   +  rep_origin     ori: high-copy-number ColE1/pMB1/pBR322/pUC origin of replication
