[The description below was written by a language model from this plasmid's Addgene catalogue record and pLannotate feature annotations shown in this document.]
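Description:
pBsVchCAST is a 16.2 kb Bacillus subtilis / E. coli shuttle plasmid built on the pHT43 backbone for expressing a Vibrio cholerae CRISPR-associated transposase (CAST) system. In E. coli it replicates from a high-copy ColE1/pUC-type origin and is selected with ampicillin through the bla gene and its native promoter. In B. subtilis, selection relies on a Staphylococcus aureus-type chloramphenicol acetyltransferase (cat) gene, which the annotation shows flanked by cop gene fragments. The Gram-positive replicon is not itself identified in the feature table; the only annotation in that part of the plasmid is a short match to a dnaA fragment.

The payload, assembled by Gibson cloning, comprises VchTniQ, VchCas5/8, VchCas7 and VchCas6, the components of the RNA-guided DNA-targeting complex, together with the transposase proteins VchTnsA, TnsB and TnsC. In such systems, the crRNA-loaded Cas complex with TniQ recognises a target site and recruits the Tns proteins to insert a transposon cargo nearby, without requiring double-strand breaks or homologous recombination. None of these genes is picked up by the automated annotation, which leaves a gap of roughly 10 kb between the lac operator and the dnaA fragment; the insert presumably lies there. A lacI repressor gene and a lac operator just upstream of that gap suggest IPTG-inducible control, although the promoter is not annotated or named in the record. The record also does not state whether a crRNA array or a donor mini-transposon is carried on this plasmid. The construct is intended for RNA-guided DNA transposition and genome engineering in B. subtilis.
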