Addgene plasmid #203812: pBsVchCAST
Purpose: Expression of CRISPR-associated transposases, shuttle vector for Bacillus subtilis / E. coli
Depositing lab: Sheng Yang. Depositing organization: CAS Center for Excellence in Molecular Plant Sciences ("CEMPS"). Publication: RNA-Guided DNA Transposition in Corynebacterium glutamicum and Bacillus subtilis. Yang S, Zhu J, Zhou X, Zhang J, Li Q, Bian F, Zhu J, Yan T, Wang X, Zhang Y, Yang J, Jiang Y, Yang S. ACS Synth Biol. 2023 Jul 21;12(7):2198-2202. doi: 10.1021/acssynbio.3c00193. Epub 2023 Jun 22. PubMed 37348112.
Backbone
  Vector backbone: pHT43
  Vector type: Bacterial Expression, CRISPR
  Selectable markers: Chloramphenicol
Growth in bacteria
  Bacterial resistance: Ampicillin, 100 μg/mL
  Growth temperature: 37°C
  Growth strain: DH5alpha
  Copy number: High Copy
Gene/Insert
  Gene/Insert name: VchTniQ, VchCas5/8, VchCas7, VchCas6, VchTnsABC
  Species: Vibrio cholera
  Cloning method: Gibson Cloning
Terms and licenses: Academic/Nonprofit Terms; Industry Terms: Not Available to Industry
Depositor comments: Plasmid can also be transformed in Bacillus subtilis, grown at 37 C
How to cite: pBsVchCAST was a gift from Sheng Yang (Addgene plasmid # 203812 ; http://n2t.net/addgene:203812 ; RRID:Addgene_203812)
